>Addgene plasmid #20608 | pWZL Neo Myr Flag PRKRA | addgene partial sequence | sequence record 26432 | 20608 with pWZL-Fwd
CTCCTTCTCTAGGCGCCGGCCGGATCCAGAATTCGCCACCATGGGGTCTTCAAAATCTAAACCAAAGGAC
CCCAGCCAGCGCCGGCGCAGGATCCGAGGTTACCTTGACTACAAAGACGATGACGACAAGCAATTGACAA
GTTTGTACAAAAAAGTTGGCATGTCCCAGAGCAGGCACCGCGCCGAGGCCCCGCCGCTGGAGCGCGAGGA
CAGTGGGACCTTCAGTTTGGGGAAGATGATAACAGCTAAGCCAGGGAAAACACCGATTCAGGTATTACAC
GAATACGGCATGAAGACCAAGAACATCCCAGTTTATGAATGTGAAAGATCTGATGTGCAAATACACGTGC
CCACTTTCACCTTCAGAGTAACCGTTGGTGACATAACCTGCACAGGTGAAGGTACAAGTAAGAAGCTGGC
GAAACATAGAGCTGCAGAGGCTGCCATAAACATTTTGAAAGCCAATGCAAGTATTTGCTTTACAGTTCCT
GACCCCTTAATGCCTGACCCTTCCAAGCAACCAAAGAACCAGCTTAATCCTATTGGTTCATTACAGGAAT
TGGCTATTCATCATGGCTGGAGACTTCCTGAATATACCCTTTCCCAGGAGGGAGGACCTGCTCATAAGAG
AGAATATACTACAATTTGCAGGCTAGAGTCATTTATGGAAACTGGAAAGGGGGCATCAAAAAAGCAAGCC
AAAAGGAATGCTGCTGAGAAATTTCTTG
