[The description below was written by a language model from this plasmid's Addgene catalogue record.]
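Description:
pWZL Neo Myr Flag PRKRA is a retroviral mammalian expression plasmid built on the Gateway-compatible pWZL-Neo-Myr-Flag-DEST backbone. It is propagated in bacteria under ampicillin selection, using a recombination-deficient strain chosen to limit rearrangement, as is often done for vectors with repeated retroviral sequences. In mammalian cells it confers neomycin resistance, so transduced populations can be selected with G418. No feature table is provided, and the record does not state the promoter driving the insert, the origin of replication or the copy number.

The insert is the human PRKRA open reading frame (also known as PACT, RAX, DYT16 or HSD14), which encodes the interferon-inducible, double-stranded RNA-dependent activator of protein kinase. The ORF was first cloned into a Gateway entry vector and then moved into the destination vector by an LR recombination reaction, placing it in frame behind two backbone-encoded N-terminal elements: a myristoylation signal and a Flag epitope. A myristoylation signal directs lipid modification that targets the fusion protein to membranes, a strategy commonly used to promote activation of signalling proteins, while the Flag tag allows detection or immunoprecipitation with standard antibodies.

The plasmid belongs to a library of myristoylated, Flag-tagged kinase and kinase-related ORFs assembled for a genomic study of breast cancer oncogenes, a format suited to stable retroviral expression of individual clones in mammalian cells. The depositors note that the identity of the gene was verified but the clone was not fully sequenced for minor mutations. One known change produces an A108T substitution in the encoded protein.
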