Addgene plasmid #20608: pWZL Neo Myr Flag PRKRA
Depositing lab: William Hahn & Jean Zhao. Depositing organization: Dana-Farber Cancer Institute. Publication: Integrative Genomic Approaches Identify IKBKE as a Breast Cancer Oncogene (Kinase Library Clones). Boehm JS, Zhao JJ, Yao J, Kim SY, Firestein R, Dunn IF, Sjostrom SK, Garraway LA, Weremowicz S, Richardson AL, Greulich H, Stewart CJ, Mulvey LA, Shen RR, Ambrogio L, Hirozane-Kishikawa T, Hill DE, Vidal M, Meyerson M, Grenier JK, Hinkle G, Root DE, Roberts TM, Lander ES, Polyak K, Hahn WC. Cell. 2007 Jun 15. 129(6):1065-1079. 10.1016/j.cell.2007.03.052 PubMed 17574021.
Backbone
  Vector backbone: pWZL-Neo-Myr-Flag-DEST
  Backbone manufacturer: William Hahn Lab (available at Addgene, #15300)
  Vector type: Mammalian Expression, Retroviral
  Selectable markers: Neomycin (select with G418)
Growth in bacteria
  Bacterial resistance: Ampicillin, 100 μg/mL
  Growth temperature: 37°C
  Growth strain: Stbl3
  Growth instructions: Stbl3 cells to prevent recombination.
  Copy number: Unknown
Gene/Insert
  Gene/Insert name: PRKRA (alt name: protein kinase, interferon-inducible double stranded RNA dependent activator)
  Species: H. sapiens (human)
  GenBank ID: NM_003690
  Entrez Gene: PRKRA (a.k.a. DYT16, HSD14, PACT, RAX)
  Tag / fusion protein: Myr (N terminal on backbone); Flag (N terminal on backbone)
  Cloning method: Gateway Cloning
  Sequencing primers: 5′ pWZL-Fwd (GAA CCT CCT CGT TCG ACC); 3′ pWZL-Rev (TTC CGG GCC CTC ACA TTG)
Resource information
  A portion of this plasmid was derived from a plasmid made by: 1-H2
Terms and licenses: Academic/Nonprofit Terms; Industry Terms: Not Available to Industry
Depositor comments: ORFs were cloned into Gateway compatible pEntry vectors. An LR recombination reaction was performed to move the ORF to pWZL-Neo-Myr-Flag DEST such that the ORF would have 5' myristoylation and flag tags. This plasmid is part of a kinase library, and the gene has been verified, but has not been fully sequenced for minor mutations. Please see the following link for plasmids from this article that are not part of the kinase library http://www.addgene.org/pubmed/17574021 There is a mutation in the sequence causing A108T substitution in the aa sequence.
How to cite: pWZL Neo Myr Flag PRKRA was a gift from William Hahn & Jean Zhao (Addgene plasmid # 20608 ; http://n2t.net/addgene:20608 ; RRID:Addgene_20608)
